Addgene plasmid #187371: EGFP-Plekhh1-FERM
Purpose: Expresses human Plekhh1-FERM labelled with EGFP
Depositing lab: Evelyne Coudrier. Depositing organization: Institut Curie. Publication: Plekhh1, a partner of myosin 1 and an effector of EphB2, controls the cortical actin network during cell repulsion. Prosperi MT, Pernier J, Lachuer H, Coudrier E. J Cell Sci. 2021 Dec 1;134(23). pii: 272686. doi: 10.1242/jcs.258802. Epub 2021 Dec 6. PubMed 34723325.
Backbone
  Vector backbone: pEGFP-C1
  Backbone manufacturer: Clontech
  Backbone size w/o insert (bp): 4728
  Vector type: Mammalian Expression
Growth in bacteria
  Bacterial resistance: Kanamycin, 50 μg/mL
  Growth temperature: 37°C
  Growth strain: DH5alpha
  Copy number: High Copy
Gene/Insert
  Gene/Insert name: Plekhh1-FERM
  Species: H. sapiens (human)
  Insert size (bp): 1185
  Promoter: CMV
  Tag / fusion protein: EGFP (N terminal on backbone)
  Cloning method: Gibson Cloning
  Sequencing primers: 5′ EGFP-N
Terms and licenses: Academic/Nonprofit Terms; Industry Terms: Not Available to Industry
How to cite: EGFP-Plekhh1-FERM was a gift from Evelyne Coudrier (Addgene plasmid # 187371 ; http://n2t.net/addgene:187371 ; RRID:Addgene_187371)
