[The description below was written by a language model from this plasmid's Addgene catalogue record and pLannotate feature annotations shown in this document.]
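Description:
EGFP-Plekhh1-FERM is a mammalian expression plasmid built on the Clontech pEGFP-C1 backbone, designed to produce the FERM domain of Plekhh1 fused to the C-terminus of EGFP. The full sequenced construct is 5,913 nt. In bacteria it is maintained at high copy through a ColE1/pUC-type origin and selected with kanamycin. The resistance gene is the Tn5 aminoglycoside phosphotransferase (NeoR/KanR), which sits behind both a bacterial (bla) promoter and the SV40 enhancer/early promoter and is terminated by the HSV TK polyadenylation signal. The same marker can therefore support G418 selection of transfected mammalian cells. An f1 origin is also present, allowing single-stranded DNA production. The short ble, large T antigen and bGH poly(A) fragments in the annotation are partial matches rather than functional elements.

The expression cassette consists of the human cytomegalovirus immediate early enhancer and promoter driving the EGFP coding sequence, followed almost immediately by the Plekhh1 fragment of roughly 1.2 kb, which was inserted by Gibson cloning. A remnant of the multiple cloning site and the SV40 polyadenylation signal lie downstream. The catalogue entry lists the insert as human, whereas the automated annotation matched it to the mouse Plekhh1 protein entry. This may simply reflect homology to the nearest database reference, but the record does not resolve the discrepancy. The construct gives constitutive expression of a green fluorescent FERM-domain fusion, suitable for imaging the localisation of this isolated domain or testing its interactions in cultured cells. The associated study describes Plekhh1 as a myosin 1 partner and EphB2 effector that controls the cortical actin network during cell repulsion.
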