Features (pLannotate 1.2.2; 15 found; start..end, strand, type, name):
     61..364     +  enhancer       CMV enhancer: human cytomegalovirus immediate early enhancer
    365..568     +  promoter       CMV promoter: human cytomegalovirus (CMV) immediate early promoter
    613..1329    +  CDS            EGFP: EGFP is a basic (constitutively fluorescent) green fluorescent protein published in 1996, derived from Aequorea victoria. It is reported to be a rapidly-maturing weak dimer with moderate acid sensitivity.
   1339..2547    +  CDS            Plekhh1 (fragment): PKHH1_MOUSE - Also known as Kiaa1200. Experimental evidence at protein level: Swiss-Prot protein existence level 1. From Mus musculus (Mouse).
   2550..2577    +  misc_feature   MCS (fragment): multiple cloning site
   2594..2678    +  CDS            large T antigen (fragment): large T antigen from SV40 (simian virus 40)
   2701..2822    +  polyA_signal   SV40 poly(A) signal: SV40 polyadenylation signal
   2856..3284    -  rep_origin     f1 ori (sequence partly withheld): f1 bacteriophage origin of replication; arrow indicates direction of (+) strand synthesis
   3311..3415    +  promoter       AmpR promoter: bla
   3417..3774    +  promoter       SV40 promoter: SV40 enhancer and early promoter
   3809..4603    +  CDS            NeoR/KanR: aminoglycoside phosphotransferase from Tn5; aph(3')-II (or nptII); confers resistance to neomycin, kanamycin, and G418 (Geneticin®)
   4624..4776    +  CDS            ble (fragment): BLE_KLEPN - Experimental evidence at protein level: Swiss-Prot protein existence level 1. Binding protein with a strong affinity to the bleomycin family of antibiotics. Binds to CL990; an antimitotic-antibiotic compound. From Klebsiella pneumoniae.
   4835..4882    +  polyA_signal   HSV TK poly(A) signal: herpes simplex virus thymidine kinase polyadenylation signal (Cole and Stacy, 1985)
   4973..4989    -  polyA_signal   bGH poly(A) signal (fragment): bovine growth hormone polyadenylation signal
   5211..5799    +  rep_origin     ori: high-copy-number ColE1/pMB1/pBR322/pUC origin of replication
>Addgene plasmid #187371 | EGFP-Plekhh1-FERM | addgene full sequence | sequence record 368874 | Addgene NGS Result
TAGTTATTAATAGTAATCAATTACGGGGTCATTAGTTCATAGCCCATATATGGAGTTCCGCGTTACATAA
CTTACGGTAAATGGCCCGCCTGGCTGACCGCCCAACGACCCCCGCCCATTGACGTCAATAATGACGTATG
TTCCCATAGTAACGCCAATAGGGACTTTCCATTGACGTCAATGGGTGGAGTATTTACGGTAAACTGCCCA
CTTGGCAGTACATCAAGTGTATCATATGCCAAGTACGCCCCCTATTGACGTCAATGACGGTAAATGGCCC
GCCTGGCATTATGCCCAGTACATGACCTTATGGGACTTTCCTACTTGGCAGTACATCTACGTATTAGTCA
TCGCTATTACCATGGTGATGCGGTTTTGGCAGTACATCAATGGGCGTGGATAGCGGTTTGACTCACGGGG
ATTTCCAAGTCTCCACCCCATTGACGTCAATGGGAGTTTGTTTTGGCACCAAAATCAACGGGACTTTCCA
AAATGTCGTAACAACTCCGCCCCATTGACGCAAATGGGCGGTAGGCGTGTACGGTGGGAGGTCTATATAA
GCAGAGCTGGTTTAGTGAACCGTCAGATCCGCTAGCGCTACCGGTCGCCACCATGGTGAGCAAGGGCGAG
GAGCTGTTCACCGGGGTGGTGCCCATCCTGGTCGAGCTGGACGGCGACGTAAACGGCCACAAGTTCAGCG
TGTCCGGCGAGGGCGAGGGCGATGCCACCTACGGCAAGCTGACCCTGAAGTTCATCTGCACCACCGGCAA
GCTGCCCGTGCCCTGGCCCACCCTCGTGACCACCCTGACCTACGGCGTGCAGTGCTTCAGCCGCTACCCC
GACCACATGAAGCAGCACGACTTCTTCAAGTCCGCCATGCCCGAAGGCTACGTCCAGGAGCGCACCATCT
TCTTCAAGGACGACGGCAACTACAAGACCCGCGCCGAGGTGAAGTTCGAGGGCGACACCCTGGTGAACCG
CATCGAGCTGAAGGGCATCGACTTCAAGGAGGACGGCAACATCCTGGGGCACAAGCTGGAGTACAACTAC
AACAGCCACAACGTCTATATCATGGCCGACAAGCAGAAGAACGGCATCAAGGTGAACTTCAAGATCCGCC
ACAACATCGAGGACGGCAGCGTGCAGCTCGCCGACCACTACCAGCAGAACACCCCCATCGGCGACGGCCC
CGTGCTGCTGCCCGACAACCACTACCTGAGCACCCAGTCCGCCCTGAGCAAAGACCCCAACGAGAAGCGC
GATCACATGGTCCTGCTGGAGTTCGTGACCGCCGCCGGGATCACTCTCGGCATGGACGAGCTGTACAAGT
CCGGACTCAGATCTCGAGCTCAAGCTTCGAATTCTGGGGAGCGGGAAGCCAGGCCATCGCGCATGGAAGT
GGTGTCCATCCTGCTGCGTAACCCCTTCCACCACTCCTTGCCCTTCAGCATCCCCGTGCACTTTACCAAC
GGGACTTACCATGTGGTTGGTTTTGACGGCTCTTCCACGGTTGATGAGTTCCTCCAGCGGCTGAACCAGG
AGATAGGCATGAGAAAGCCATCCCACTCTGGCTTTGCCCTCTTCACGGACGATCCCTCGGGCAGGGACCT
GGAGCACTGCCTGCAGGGAAGTGTCAAGATCTGTGATGCCATCTCCAAGTGGGAACAAGCCATGAAGGAG
CTGCACCCCGGAAAGTCTGAGGGTGGGACACGCGTCGTGAAGCTGATGTACAAGAACAGGCTGTACTTTC
GCAGTCAAGTCAAAGGGGAGACGGACCGAGAACGGCTGCTCCTTGCCTCTCAAACCAGTAGAGAGATAGT
GGCAGGGAGGTTTCCTATCAACAAGGAATTGGCTCTTGAGATGGCTGCCCTGATGGCCCAGGTAGAATAT
GGGGACTTGGAGAAGCCTGCCCTGCCAGGCCCTGGAGGCACATCCCCTGCCAAGGCTCAGCATCTTCTCC
AGCAGGTCCTAGACAGGTTCCACCCCAGGCGCTATAGACATGGGGCCCCCGCTGAACAGCTGAGGCACCT
GGCAGATATGTTGACCACAAAATGGGCAACATTGCAAGGATGCTCCCCTCCTGAGTGCATCCGCATCTAC
CTGACCGTGGCCAGGAAATGGCCTTTCTTTGGTGCTAAACTTTTTGCTGCTCAGCCTGCCCAGCTGTCTT
CCAAGGAGAACGCTCTGGTGTGGATTGCTGTGAATGAGGATGGCGTCAGCATCCTGGACCACAACACTAT
GCAAGTGCACATCACTTACCCCTACTCTTCAGTGACAACGTTTGGTGGCTGCAGGGATGACTTCATGCTT
GTGATTAGATCTATCCCAGACAAGAGCTCTGGAAAAAGCCACATTGAGAAGTTGATCTTCCGGATGGCTG
CTCCCAAGATTGCAGAAGCCACCTTCATCATGGCCAGCTATATGAACCATTGCACTACAACTGTGAACCC
CCCCACCAACCCACCCGGAGCCTGCCAGCTGTGGGAACTGGATGGACGACAGTTCTTTTCTTCTGTTTCC
TGTGCTACCAAGGGGCCAACGTTGCTGTGAGTCGACGGTACCGCGGGCCCGGGATCCACCGGATCTAGAT
AACTGATCATAATCAGCCATACCACATTTGTAGAGGTTTTACTTGCTTTAAAAAACCTCCCACACCTCCC
CCTGAACCTGAAACATAAAATGAATGCAATTGTTGTTGTTAACTTGTTTATTGCAGCTTATAATGGTTAC
AAATAAAGCAATAGCATCACAAATTTCACAAATAAAGCATTTTTTTCACTGCATTCTAGTTGTGGTTTGT
CCAAACTCATCAATGTATCTTAACGCGTAAATTGTAAGCGTTAATATTTTGTTAAAATTCGCGTTAAATT
TTTGTTAAATCAGCTCATTTTTTAACCAATAGGCCGAAATCGGCAAAATCCCTTATAAATCAAAAGAATA
GACCGAGATAGGGT
[37 nt withheld, positions 2955-2991]
AAAGAACGTGGACTCCAACGTCAAAGG
[49 nt withheld, positions 3019-3067]
T
[91 nt withheld, positions 3069-3159]
G
[124 nt withheld, positions 3161-3284]
CAGGTGGCACTTTTCGGGGAAATGTGCGCGGAACCCCTATTTGTTTATTTTTCTAAATACATTCAAATAT
GTATCCGCTCATGAGACAATAACCCTGATAAATGCTTCAATAATATTGAAAAAGGAAGAGTCCTGAGGCG
GAAAGAACCAGCTGTGGAATGTGTGTCAGTTAGGGTGTGGAAAGTCCCCAGGCTCCCCAGCAGGCAGAAG
TATGCAAAGCATGCATCTCAATTAGTCAGCAACCAGGTGTGGAAAGTCCCCAGGCTCCCCAGCAGGCAGA
AGTATGCAAAGCATGCATCTCAATTAGTCAGCAACCATAGTCCCGCCCCTAACTCCGCCCATCCCGCCCC
TAACTCCGCCCAGTTCCGCCCATTCTCCGCCCCATGGCTGACTAATTTTTTTTATTTATGCAGAGGCCGA
GGCCGCCTCGGCCTCTGAGCTATTCCAGAAGTAGTGAGGAGGCTTTTTTGGAGGCCTAGGCTTTTGCAAA
GATCGATCAAGAGACAGGATGAGGATCGTTTCGCATGATTGAACAAGATGGATTGCACGCAGGTTCTCCG
GCCGCTTGGGTGGAGAGGCTATTCGGCTATGACTGGGCACAACAGACAATCGGCTGCTCTGATGCCGCCG
TGTTCCGGCTGTCAGCGCAGGGGCGCCCGGTTCTTTTTGTCAAGACCGACCTGTCCGGTGCCCTGAATGA
ACTGCAAGACGAGGCAGCGCGGCTATCGTGGCTGGCCACGACGGGCGTTCCTTGCGCAGCTGTGCTCGAC
GTTGTCACTGAAGCGGGAAGGGACTGGCTGCTATTGGGCGAAGTGCCGGGGCAGGATCTCCTGTCATCTC
ACCTTGCTCCTGCCGAGAAAGTATCCATCATGGCTGATGCAATGCGGCGGCTGCATACGCTTGATCCGGC
TACCTGCCCATTCGACCACCAAGCGAAACATCGCATCGAGCGAGCACGTACTCGGATGGAAGCCGGTCTT
GTCGATCAGGATGATCTGGACGAAGAGCATCAGGGGCTCGCGCCAGCCGAACTGTTCGCCAGGCTCAAGG
CGAGCATGCCCGACGGCGAGGATCTCGTCGTGACCCATGGCGATGCCTGCTTGCCGAATATCATGGTGGA
AAATGGCCGCTTTTCTGGATTCATCGACTGTGGCCGGCTGGGTGTGGCGGACCGCTATCAGGACATAGCG
TTGGCTACCCGTGATATTGCTGAAGAGCTTGGCGGCGAATGGGCTGACCGCTTCCTCGTGCTTTACGGTA
TCGCCGCTCCCGATTCGCAGCGCATCGCCTTCTATCGCCTTCTTGACGAGTTCTTCTGAGCGGGACTCTG
GGGTTCGAAATGACCGACCAAGCGACGCCCAACCTGCCATCACGAGATTTCGATTCCACCGCCGCCTTCT
ATGAAAGGTTGGGCTTCGGAATCGTTTTCCGGGACGCCGGCTGGATGATCCTCCAGCGCGGGGATCTCAT
GCTGGAGTTCTTCGCCCACCCTAGGGGGAGGCTAACTGAAACACGGAAGGAGACAATACCGGAAGGAACC
CGCGCTATGACGGCAATAAAAAGACAGAATAAAACGCACGGTGTTGGGTCGTTTGTTCATAAACGCGGGG
TTCGGTCCCAGGGCTGGCACTCTGTCGATACCCCACCGAGACCCCATTGGGGCCAATACGCCCGCGTTTC
TTCCTTTTCCCCACCCCACCCCCCAAGTTCGGGTGAAGGCCCAGGGCTCGCAGCCAACGTCGGGGCGGCA
GGCCCTGCCATAGCCTCAGGTTACTCATATATACTTTAGATTGATTTAAAACTTCATTTTTAATTTAAAA
GGATCTAGGTGAAGATCCTTTTTGATAATCTCATGACCAAAATCCCTTAACGTGAGTTTTCGTTCCACTG
AGCGTCAGACCCCGTAGAAAAGATCAAAGGATCTTCTTGAGATCCTTTTTTTCTGCGCGTAATCTGCTGC
TTGCAAACAAAAAAACCACCGCTACCAGCGGTGGTTTGTTTGCCGGATCAAGAGCTACCAACTCTTTTTC
CGAAGGTAACTGGCTTCAGCAGAGCGCAGATACCAAATACTGTTCTTCTAGTGTAGCCGTAGTTAGGCCA
CCACTTCAAGAACTCTGTAGCACCGCCTACATACCTCGCTCTGCTAATCCTGTTACCAGTGGCTGCTGCC
AGTGGCGATAAGTCGTGTCTTACCGGGTTGGACTCAAGACGATAGTTACCGGATAAGGCGCAGCGGTCGG
GCTGAACGGGGGGTTCGTGCACACAGCCCAGCTTGGAGCGAACGACCTACACCGAACTGAGATACCTACA
GCGTGAGCTATGAGAAAGCGCCACGCTTCCCGAAGGGAGAAAGGCGGACAGGTATCCGGTAAGCGGCAGG
GTCGGAACAGGAGAGCGCACGAGGGAGCTTCCAGGGGGAAACGCCTGGTATCTTTATAGTCCTGTCGGGT
TTCGCCACCTCTGACTTGAGCGTCGATTTTTGTGATGCTCGTCAGGGGGGCGGAGCCTATGGAAAAACGC
CAGCAACGCGGCCTTTTTACGGTTCCTGGCCTTTTGCTGGCCTTTTGCTCACATGTTCTTTCCTGCGTTA
TCCCCTGATTCTGTGGATAACCGTATTACCGCCATGCAT
